>Addgene plasmid #78976 | PP253 | depositor full sequence | sequence record 147721 | PP253 sequence 6599 bps
TCTTCTCGTACGAGCTTGCTCCTGATCAGCCTATCTCGCAGCTGATGAATATCTTGTGGTAGGGGTTTGG
GAAAATCATTCGAGTTTGATGTTTTTCTTGGTATTTCCCACTCCTCTTCAGAGTACAGAAGATTAAGTGA
GACCTTCGTTTGTGCGGATCCCCCACACACCATAGCTTCAAAATGTTTCTACTCCTTTTTTACTCTTCCA
GATTTTCTCGGACTCCGCGCATCGCCGTACCACTTCAAAACACCCAAGCACAGCATACTAAATTTTCCCT
CTTTCTTCCTCTAGGGTGTCGTTAATTACCCGTACTAAAGGTTTGGAAAAGAAAAAAGAGACCGCCTCGT
TTCTTTTTCTTCGTCGAAAAAGGCAATAAAAATTTTTATCACGTTTCTTTTTCTTGAAATTTTTTTTTTT
AGTTTTTTTCTCTTTCAGTGACCTCCATTGATATTTAAGTTAATAAACGGTCTTCAATTTCTCAAGTTTC
AGTTTCATTTTTCTTGTTCTATTACAACTTTTTTTACTTCTTGTTCATTAGAAAGAAAGCATAGCAATCT
AATCTAAGGGGCGGTGTTGACAATTAATCATCGGCATAGTATATCGGCATAGTATAATACGACAAGGTGA
GGAACTAAACCATGGCCAAGTTGACCAGTGCCGTTCCGGTGCTCACCGCGCGCGACGTCGCCGGAGCGGT
CGAGTTCTGGACCGACCGGCTCGGGTTCTCCCGGGACTTCGTGGAGGACGACTTCGCCGGTGTGGTCCGG
GACGACGTGACCCTGTTCATCAGCGCGGTCCAGGACCAGGTGGTGCCGGACAACACCCTGGCCTGGGTGT
GGGTGCGCGGCCTGGACGAGCTGTACGCCGAGTGGTCGGAGGTCGTGTCCACGAACTTCCGGGACGCCTC
CGGGCCGGCCATGACCGAGATCGGCGAGCAGCCGTGGGGGCGGGAGTTCGCCCTGCGCGACCCGGCCGGC
AACTGCGTGCACTTCGTGGCCGAGGAGCAGGACTGACACGTCCGACGGCGGCCCACGGGTCCCAGGCCTC
GGAGATCCGTCCCCCTTTTCCTTTGTCGATATCATGTAATTAGTTATGTCACGCTTACATTCACGCCCTC
CCCCCACATCCGCTCTAACCGAAAAGGAAGGAGTTAGACAACCTGAAGTCTAGGTCCCTATTTATTTTTT
TATAGTTATGTTAGTATTAAGAACGTTATTTATATTTCAAATTTTTCTTTTTTTTCTGTACAGACGCGTG
TACGCATGTAACATTATACTGAAAACCTTGCTTGAGAAGGTTTTGGGACGCTCGAAGGCTTTAATTTGCA
AGCTGGAGACCAACATGTGAGCAAAAGGCCAGCAAAAGGCCAGGAACCGTAAAAAGGCCGCGTTGCTGGC
GTTTTTCCATAGGCTCCGCCCCCCTGACGAGCATCACAAAAATCGACGCTCAAGTCAGAGGTGGCGAAAC
CCGACAGGACTATAAAGATACCAGGCGTTTCCCCCTGGAAGCTCCCTCGTGCGCTCTCCTGTTCCGACCC
TGCCGCTTACCGGATACCTGTCCGCCTTTCTCCCTTCGGGAAGCGTGGCGCTTTCTCAATGCTCACGCTG
TAGGTATCTCAGTTCGGTGTAGGTCGTTCGCTCCAAGCTGGGCTGTGTGCACGAACCCCCCGTTCAGCCC
GACCGCTGCGCCTTATCCGGTAACTATCGTCTTGAGTCCAACCCGGTAAGACACGACTTATCGCCACTGG
CAGCAGCCACTGGTAACAGGATTAGCAGAGCGAGGTATGTAGGCGGTGCTACAGAGTTCTTGAAGTGGTG
GCCTAACTACGGCTACACTAGAAGGACAGTATTTGGTATCTGCGCTCTGCTGAAGCCAGTTACCTTCGGA
AAAAGAGTTGGTAGCTCTTGATCCGGCAAACAAACCACCGCTGGTAGCGGTGGTTTTTTTGTTTGCAAGC
AGCAGATTACGCGCAGAAAAAAAGGATCTCAAGAAGATCCTTTGATCTTTTCTACGGGGTCTGACGCTCA
GTGGAACGAAAACTCACGTTAAGGGATTTTGGTCATGAGATCAGATCTGAGCTCGTTTGGCCGTGGCCGT
GCTCGTCCTCGTCGGCCGGCTTGTCGACGACGGCGGTCTCCGTCGTCAGGATCATCCGGGCCACAAGCTT
GCTGACAGAAGCCTCAAGAAAAAAAAAATTCTTCTTCGACTATGCTGGAGGCAGAGATGATCGAGCCGGT
AGTTAACTATATATAGCTAAATTGGTTCCATCACCTCGAGTCAATTCTTGATTTAGTATACACATAACCA
AATTTGGATCAAGTTTGAAGTAAAACTTTAACTTCAGCTCCTTACATTTGCACTAAGATCTCTGCTACTC
TGGTCCCAAGTGAACCACCTTTTGGACCCTATTGACCGGACCTTAACTTGCCAAACCTAAACGCTTAATG
CCTCAGACGTTTTAATGCCTCTCAACACCTCCAAGGTTGCTTTCTTGAGCATGCCTACTAGGGACTTTAA
CGAACTGTGGGGTTGCAGACAGTTTCAGGCGTGTCCCGACCAATATGGCCTACTAGACTCTCTGAAAAAT
CACAGTTTTCCAGTAGTTCCGATCAAATTACCATCGAAATGGTCCCATAAACGGACATTTGACATCCGTT
CCTGAATTATAGTCTTCCACCGTGGATCATGGTGTTCCTTTTTTTCCCAAAGAATATCAGCATCCCTTAA
CTACGTTAGGTCAGTGATGACAATGGACCAAATTGTTGCAAGGTTTTTCTTTTTCTTTCATCGGCACATT
TCAGCCTCACATGCGACTATTATCGATCAATGAAATCCATCAAGATTGAAATCTTAAAATTGCCCCTTTC
ACTTGACAGGATCCTTTTTTGTAGAAATGTCTTGGTGTCCTCGTCCAATCAGGTAGCCATCTCTGAAATA
TCTGGCTCCGTTGCAACTCCGAACGACCTGCTGGCAACGTAAAATTCTCCGGGGTAAAACTTTAATGTGG
AGTAATGGAACCAGAAACGTCTCTTCCCTTCTCTCTCCTTCCACCGCCCGTTACCGTCCCTAGGAAATTT
TACTCTGCTGGAGAGCTTCTTCTACGGCCCCCTTGCAGCAATGCTCTTCCCAGCATTACGTTGCGGGTAA
AACGGAGGTCGTGTACCCGACCTAGCAGCCCAGGGATGGAAAAGTCCCGGCCGTCGCTGGCAATAATAGC
GGGCGGACGCATGTCATGAGATTATTGGAAACCACCAGAATCGAATATAAAAGGCGAACACCTTTCCCAA
TTTTGGTTTCCCCTGACCCAAAGACTTTAAATTTAATTTATTTGTCCCTATTTCAATCAATTGAACAACT
ATCAAAACACACTAGTAAAAATGCGCGGAGCTCCTAAGAAAAAGCGCAAAGTCCGGCCGGCATCTAGACC
CGGGGAGCGCCCCTTCCAGTGTCGCATTTGCATGCGGAACTTTTCGCGCCAGGACAGGCTTGACAGGCAT
ACCCGTACTCATACCGGTGAAAAACCGTTTCAGTGTCGGATCTGTATGCGAAATTTCTCCCAGAAGGAGC
ACTTGGCGGGGCATCTACGTACGCACACCGGCGAGAAGCCATTCCAATGCCGAATATGCATGCGCAACTT
CAGTCGCCGCGACAACCTGAACCGGCACCTAAAAACCCACCTGAGGAACATATGCGGCGGAGGCACACCT
GCAGCTGCGTCGACTCTAGAGGATCCATCTGCTGGAGACATGAGAGCTGCCAACCTTTGGCCAAGCCCGC
TCATGATCAAACGCTCTAAGAAGAACAGCCTGGCCTTGTCCCTGACGGCCGACCAGATGGTCAGTGCCTT
GTTGGATGCTGAGCCCCCCATACTCTATTCCGAGTATGATCCTACCAGACCCTTCAGTGAAGCTTCGATG
ATGGGCTTACTGACCAACCTGGCAGACAGGGAGCTGGTTCACATGATCAACTGGGCGAAGAGGGTGCCAG
GCTTTGTGGATTTGACCCTCCATGATCAGGTCCACCTTCTAGAATGTGCCTGGCTAGAGATCCTGATGAT
TGGTCTCGTCTGGCGCTCCATGGAGCACCCAGTGAAGCTACTGTTTGCTCCTAACTTGCTCTTGGACAGG
AACCAGGGAAAATGTGTAGAGGGCATGGTGGAGATCTTCGACATGCTGCTGGCTACATCATCTCGGTTCC
GCATGATGAATCTGCAGGGAGAGGAGTTTGTGTGCCTCAAATCTATTATTTTGCTTAATTCTGGAGTGTA
CACATTTCTGTCCAGCACCCTGAAGTCTCTGGAAGAGAAGGACCATATCCACCGAGTCCTGGACAAGATC
ACAGACACTTTGATCCACCTGATGGCCAAGGCAGGCCTGACCCTGCAGCAGCAGCACCAGCGGCTGGCCC
AGCTCCTCCTCATCCTCTCCCACATCAGGCACATGAGTAACAAAGGCATGGAGCATCTGTACAGCATGAA
GTGCAAGAACGTGGTGCCCCTCTATGACCTGCTGCTGGAGATGCTGGACGCCCACCGCCTACATGCGCCC
ACTAGCCGTGGAGGGGCATCCGTGGAGGAGACGGACCAAAGCCACTTGGCCACTGCGGGCTCTACTTCAT
CGCCTAGGGCCGACGCGCTGGACGATTTCGATCTCGACATGCTGGGTTCTGATGCCCTCGATGACTTTGA
CCTGGATATGTTGGGAAGCGACGCATTGGATGACTTTGATCTGGACATGCTCGGCTCCGATGCTCTGGAC
GATTTCGATCTCGATATGTTAATTAACTACCCGTACGACGTTCCGGACTACGCTTCTTGAGGTACCATCG
GTAGACCGGTCTTGCTAGATTCTAATCAAGAGGATGTCAGAATGCCATTTGCCTGAGAGATGCAGGCTTC
ATTTTTGATACTTTTTTATTTGTAACCTATATAGTATAGGATTTTTTTTGTCATTTTGTTTCTTCTCGTA
CGAGCTTGCTCCTGATCAGCCTATCTCGCAGCTGATGAATATCTTGTGGTAGGGGTTTGGGAAAATCATT
CGAGTTTGATGTTTTTCTTGGTATTTCCCACTCCTCTTCAGAGTACAGAAGATTAAGTGAGAGCTAGCAT
ATCATATAGAAGTCATCGCGGCAGATCAATTCATCAATCGGAGTGAGGATATTGCGAGTTTACCACCATC
AATCGGAGTGAGGATCTCCAATTGGTGACGGTCCAGTCATCAATCGGAGTGAGGATTCAGCTGCTTCTCG
AGGCCGCACATCAATCGGAGTGAGGATGTACAGGGTGGGCTGTTCCACCATCAATCGGAGTGAGGATTTG
CGTCAATGGGGCGGAGTTCATCAATCGGAGTGAGGATATCGAAGTCATCGAGAGCACTCATCAATCGGAG
TGAGGATATACTCCACCCATTGACGTCACATCAATCGGAGTGAGGATTGGAACCAGAAGGGTCTCTTCAT
CAATCGGAGTGAGGATACCCTATGGGCGCGCCGTCGCTGGCAATAATAGCGGGCGGACGCATGTCATGAG
ATTATTGGAAACCACCAGAATCGAATATAAAAGGCGAACACCTTTCCCAATTTTGGTTTCCCCTGACCCA
AAGACTTTAAATTTAATTTATTTGTCCCTATTTCAATCAATTGAACAACTATCAAAACACAGAATTCATG
GTGAGCAAGGGCGAGGAGCTGTTCACCGGGGTGGTGCCCATCCTGGTCGAGCTGGACGGCGACGTAAACG
GCCACAAGTTCAGCGTGTCCGGCGAGGGCGAGGGCGATGCCACCTACGGCAAGCTGACCCTGAAGTTCAT
CTGCACCACCGGCAAGCTGCCCGTGCCCTGGCCCACCCTCGTGACCACCCTGACCTACGGCGTGCAGTGC
TTCAGCCGCTACCCCGACCACATGAAGCAGCACGACTTCTTCAAGTCCGCCATGCCCGAAGGCTACGTCC
AGGAGCGCACCATCTTCTTCAAGGACGACGGCAACTACAAGACCCGCGCCGAGGTGAAGTTCGAGGGCGA
CACCCTGGTGAACCGCATCGAGCTGAAGGGCATCGACTTCAAGGAGGACGGCAACATCCTGGGGCACAAG
CTGGAGTACAACTACAACAGCCACAACGTCTATATCATGGCCGACAAGCAGAAGAACGGCATCAAGGTGA
ACTTCAAGATCCGCCACAACATCGAGGACGGCAGCGTGCAGCTCGCCGACCACTACCAGCAGAACACCCC
CATCGGCGACGGCCCCGTGCTGCTGCCCGACAACCACTACCTGAGCACCCAGAGCGCCCTGAGCAAAGAC
CCCAACGAGAAGCGCGATCACATGGTCCTGCTGGAGTTCGTGACCGCCGCCGGGATCACTCTCGGCATGG
ACGAGCTGTACAAGGCCGCGGCGGCCGCCAGCTTTCTAGAACAAAAACTCATCTCAGAAGAGGATCTGAA
TAGCGCCGTCGACCATCATCATCATCATCATTGACCGGTCTTGCTAGATTCTAATCAAGAGGATGTCAGA
ATGCCATTTGCCTGAGAGATGCAGGCTTCATTTTTGATACTTTTTTATTTGTAACCTATATAGTATAGGA
TTTTTTTTGTCATTTTGTT
Features (pLannotate 1.2.2; 19 found; start..end, strand, type, name):
    157..568     +  promoter       TEF1 promoter: S. cerevisiae TEF1; promoter for EF-1α
    576..623     +  promoter       EM7 promoter: synthetic bacterial promoter&nbsp
    642..1016    +  CDS            BleoR: antibiotic-binding protein; Sh ble from Streptoalloteichus hindustanus; confers resistance to bleomycin, phleomycin, and Zeocin™
   1082..1329    +  terminator     CYC1 terminator: S. cerevisiae CYC1; transcription terminator for CYC1
   1404..1992    -  rep_origin     ori: high-copy-number ColE1/pMB1/pBR322/pUC origin of replication
   2087..2173    -  CDS            groL1 (fragment): CH601_MYCA1 - Also known as groEL1 From Mycobacterium avium (strain 104).
   2886..3362    +  promoter       GAP promoter: promoter for Pichia pastoris glyceraldehyde-3-phosphate dehydrogenase
   3719..3736    -  misc_feature   MCS (fragment): pUC18/19 multiple cloning site
   3741..4623    +  CDS            ERT2 (fragment): mutated ligand-binding domain of the human estrogen receptor (Feil et al., 1997)
   4632..4781    +  CDS            VP64: tetrameric repeat of the minimal activation domain of herpes simplex virus VP16 (Beerli et al., 1998)
   4856..5102    +  terminator     AOX1 terminator: Pichia pastoris AOX1; transcription terminator for AOX1
   5109..5127    +  promoter       CUP1 promoter (fragment): S. cerevisiae CUP1; inducible metallothionein promoter, regulated by Cu2+
   5196..5221    +  CDS            CyPet (fragment): cyan fluorescent protein optimized for FRET with YPet (Nguyen and Daugherty, 2005)
   5316..5338    -  promoter       CMV promoter (fragment): human cytomegalovirus (CMV) immediate early promoter
   5398..5418    -  enhancer       CMV enhancer (fragment): human cytomegalovirus immediate early enhancer; contains an 18-bp deletion relative to the standard CMV enhancer
   5490..5652    +  promoter       GAP promoter (fragment): promoter for Pichia pastoris glyceraldehyde-3-phosphate dehydrogenase
   5668..6384    +  CDS            EGFP: EGFP is a basic (constitutively fluorescent) green fluorescent protein published in 1996, derived from Aequorea victoria. It is reported to be a rapidly-maturing weak dimer with moderate acid sensitivity.
   6454..6471    +  CDS            capTEV™ (fragment): composite tag for in vivo biotinylation, TEV protease cleavage, and 6xHis tagging
   6495..142     +  terminator     AOX1 terminator (across the origin): Pichia pastoris AOX1; transcription terminator for AOX1
