[The description below was written by a language model from this plasmid's Addgene catalogue record and pLannotate feature annotations shown in this document.]
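Description:
PP253 is a yeast expression plasmid built on the pPICZ A backbone, a vector designed for Pichia pastoris. It is propagated in E. coli through a high-copy ColE1/pUC-type origin. Selection uses a single Sh ble (BleoR) gene that confers Zeocin resistance in both hosts. This gene sits behind tandem TEF1 (yeast) and EM7 (bacterial) promoters and is followed by the CYC1 terminator. No yeast replication origin is annotated, which is consistent with the integrative use typical of pPICZ vectors, although the record does not state how the plasmid is delivered or where it integrates.

The feature table indicates two expression units. In the first, a full-length Pichia GAP (glyceraldehyde-3-phosphate dehydrogenase) promoter precedes an open reading frame that includes an ERT2 estrogen-receptor ligand-binding domain fused to the VP64 activation domain, and the unit ends at an AOX1 terminator. There is an unannotated stretch between the GAP promoter and ERT2. It could encode a DNA-binding domain, which would make this a hormone-responsive synthetic transcription factor, but the record does not identify it. The second unit has a short region containing only small fragmentary matches (CUP1, CyPet, CMV), which are probably spurious hits within synthetic sequence such as operator sites. This region is followed by a GAP promoter fragment that corresponds to the catalogue's "minimal promoter: GAP", then EGFP, a short His-tag-like match, and a second AOX1 terminator.

Together, the catalogue entry and annotation suggest a reporter construct in which a constitutively expressed, ligand-gated activator drives GFP from a minimal GAP promoter. It was used to characterise inducible gene switches in work on programmable production of biologics in yeast.
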