Addgene plasmid #78976: PP253
Purpose: Promoter: GAP, minimal Promoter: GAP. Figure 4. Expresses GFP.
Depositing lab: Timothy Lu. Depositing organization: Massachusetts Institute of Technology. Publication: Synthetic biology and microbioreactor platforms for programmable production of biologics at the point-of-care. Perez-Pinera P, Han N, Cleto S, Cao J, Purcell O, Shah KA, Lee K, Ram R, Lu TK. Nat Commun. 2016 Jul 29;7:12211. doi: 10.1038/ncomms12211. PubMed 27470089.
Backbone
  Vector backbone: pPICZ A
  Vector type: Yeast Expression
  Selectable markers: Zeocin
Growth in bacteria
  Bacterial resistance: Bleocin (Zeocin), 50 μg/mL
  Growth temperature: 37°C
  Growth strain: DH5alpha
  Copy number: Unknown
Gene/Insert
  Gene/Insert name: GFP
Terms and licenses: Academic/Nonprofit Terms; Industry Terms: Not Available to Industry
How to cite: PP253 was a gift from Timothy Lu (Addgene plasmid # 78976 ; http://n2t.net/addgene:78976 ; RRID:Addgene_78976)
