>Addgene plasmid #78976 | PP253 | addgene partial sequence | sequence record 154141 | EGFP-N 5'-CGTCGCCGTCCAGCTCGACCAG-3'
AATTCTGTGTTTTGATAGTTGTTCAATTGATTGAAATAGGGACAAATAAATTAAATTTAAAGTCTTTGGG
TCAGGGGAAACCAAAATTGGGAAAGGTGTTCGCCTTTTATATTCGATTCTGGTGGTTTCCAATAATCTCA
TGACATGCGTCCGCCCGCTATTATTGCCAGCGACGGCGCGCCCATAGGGTATCCTCACTCCGATTGATGA
AGAGACCCTTCTGGTTCCAATCCTCACTCCGATTGATGTGACGTCAATGGGTGGAGTATATCCTCACTCC
GATTGATGAGTGCTCTCGATGACTTCGATATCCTCACTCCGATTGATGAACTCCGCCCCATTGACGCAAA
TCCTCACTCCGATTGATGGTGGAACAGCCCACCCTGTACATCCTCACTCCGATTGATGTGCGGCCTCGAG
AAGCAGCTGAATCCTCACTCCGATTGATGACTGGACCGTCACCAATTGGAGATCCTCACTCCGATTGATG
GTGGTAAACTCGCAATATCCTCACTCCGATTGATGAATTGATCTGCCGCGATGACTTCTATATGATATGC
TAGCTCTCACTTAATCTTCTGTACTCTGAAGAGGAGTGGGAAATACCAAGAAAAACATCAAACTCGAATG
ATTTTCCCAAACCCCTACCACAAGATATTCATCAGCTGCGAGATAGGCTGATCAGGAG
