>Addgene plasmid #78976 | PP253 | addgene partial sequence | sequence record 154142 | pBR322ori-3 5'-tttgtttgcaagcagcagat-3'
CCTTTGATCTTTTCTACGGGGTCTGACGCTCAGTGGAACGAAAACTCACGTTAAGGGATTTTGGTCATGA
GATCAGATCTGAGCTCGTTTGGCCGTGGCCGTGCTCGTCCTCGTCGGCCGGCTTGTCGACGACGGCGGTC
TCCGTCGTCAGGATCATCCGGGCCACAAGCTTGCTGACAGAAGCCTCAAGAAAAAAAAAATTCTTCTTCG
ACTATGCTGGAGGCAGAGATGATCGAGCCGGTAGTTAACTATATATAGCTAAATTGGTTCCATCACCTCG
AGTCAATTCTTGATTTAGTATACACATAACCAAATTTGGATCAAGTTTGAAGTAAAACTTTAACTTCAGC
TCCTTACATTTGCACTAAGATCTCTGCTACTCTGGTCCCAAGTGAACCACCTTTTGGACCCTATTGACCG
GACCTTAACTTGCCAAACCTAAACGCTTAATGCCTCAGACGTTTTAATGCCTCTCAACACCTCCAAGGTT
GCTTTCTTGAGCATGCCTACTAGGGACTTTAACGAACTGTGGGGTTGCAGACAGTTTCAGGCGTGTCCCG
ACCAATATGGCCTACTAGACTCTCTGAAAAATCACAGTTTTCCAGTAGTTCCGATCAAATTACCATCGAA
ATGGTCCCATAAACGGACATTTGACATCCGTTCCTGAATTATAGTCTTCCACCGTGGATCATGGTGTTCC
TTTTTTTCCCAAAGAATATCAGCATCCCTTAACTACGTTAGGTCAGTGATGACAATGGACCAAATTGTTG
CAAGGTTTTTCTTTTTCTTTCATCGG
